Addgene plasmid #72461: pJK626
Purpose: Produces Acetobacter aceti 1023 N5-carboxyaminoimidazole ribonucleotide mutase, Ser57>Cys/Tyr154>Phe mutant (AaPurE1-S57C,Y154F)
Depositing lab: T. J. Kappock. Depositing organization: Purdue University.
Backbone
  Vector backbone: pET23a
  Backbone size w/o insert (bp): 3666
  Total vector size (bp): 4176
  Vector type: Bacterial Expression
Growth in bacteria
  Bacterial resistance: Ampicillin, 100 μg/mL
  Growth temperature: 37°C
  Growth strain: DH5alpha
  Copy number: High Copy
Gene/Insert
  Gene/Insert name: N5-carboxyaminoimidazole ribonucleotide mutase (alt names: purE; AZ09_02690)
  Species: Acetobacter aceti 1023
  Mutation: Mutation changes serine-57 to cysteine, tyrosine-154 to phenylalanine, additional N-terminal methionine
  GenBank ID: AAZ04483.1 KDE21029.1
  Promoter: T7
  Cloning method: Restriction Enzyme; 5′ cloning site NdeI (not destroyed); 3′ cloning site EcoRI (not destroyed)
  Sequencing primers: 5′ T7 promoter; 3′ T7 terminator
Terms and licenses: Academic/Nonprofit Terms; Industry Terms: Not Available to Industry
How to cite: pJK626 was a gift from T. J. Kappock (Addgene plasmid # 72461 ; http://n2t.net/addgene:72461 ; RRID:Addgene_72461)
