[The description below was written by a language model from this plasmid's Addgene catalogue record and pLannotate feature annotations shown in this document.]
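Description:
pJK626 is a 4,176 bp bacterial expression plasmid built on the pET23a backbone for producing a double-mutant form of N5-carboxyaminoimidazole ribonucleotide mutase (PurE, class I) from the acidophilic bacterium Acetobacter aceti 1023. The purE coding sequence was inserted between the NdeI and EcoRI sites, both of which remain intact. It carries Ser57-to-Cys and Tyr154-to-Phe substitutions, along with an additional N-terminal methionine. Transcription is driven by the bacteriophage T7 promoter, with the T7 gene 10 ribosome binding site upstream and the T7 terminator downstream, so expression requires an E. coli host that supplies T7 RNA polymerase. The automated annotation labels the insert as a fragment of E. coli purE, which reflects homology matching rather than the actual source species.

The backbone carries a ColE1/pMB1-type origin with the adjacent bom and rop regions, an f1 phage origin, and the β-lactamase gene under its own promoter for ampicillin selection. The record lists it as high copy, propagated in a standard cloning strain. A vector-derived histidine-tag sequence lies downstream of the insert, separated from the annotated purE match. The record does not state whether it is translated in frame with the enzyme or preceded by a stop codon, so the product should not be assumed to be tagged. The short "SET1" hit next to the terminator is probably an annotation match to T7-derived vector sequence rather than a functional fusion partner.

PurE catalyses the conversion of N5-CAIR to CAIR in de novo purine biosynthesis. This construct is suited to overproducing the S57C/Y154F variant, presumably for comparison with the wild-type enzyme, although the record does not state the specific rationale for these mutations.
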