Features (pLannotate 1.2.2; 13 found; start..end, strand, type, name):
     12..467     +  rep_origin     f1 ori (sequence partly withheld): f1 bacteriophage origin of replication; arrow indicates direction of (+) strand synthesis
    494..598     +  promoter       AmpR promoter: bla
    599..1459    +  CDS            AmpR: β-lactamase; bla; confers resistance to ampicillin, carbenicillin, and related antibiotics
   1630..2218    +  rep_origin     ori: high-copy-number ColE1/pMB1/pBR322/pUC origin of replication
   2404..2546    -  misc_feature   bom: basis of mobility region from pBR322
   2648..2839    -  CDS            rop: Rop protein, which maintains plasmids at low copy number; rop
   2856..3236    +  CDS            YPB1_ECOLX: Protein predicted: Swiss-Prot protein existence level 4. From Escherichia coli.
   3348..3366    +  promoter       T7 promoter: promoter for bacteriophage T7 RNA polymerase
   3398..3420    +  RBS            RBS: efficient ribosome binding site from bacteriophage T7 gene 10 (Olins and Rangwala, 1989)
   3500..3961    +  CDS            purE (fragment): PURE_ECOLI - Experimental evidence at protein level: Swiss-Prot protein existence level 1. Catalyzes the conversion of N5-carboxyaminoimidazole ribonucleotide (N5-CAIR) to 4-carboxy-5-aminoimidazole ribonucleotide (CAIR). From Escherichia coli (strain K12).
   4020..4037    +  CDS            9xHis (fragment): 9xHis affinity tag
   4047..4096    +  CDS            SET1 (fragment): solubility-enhancement tag derived from T7 phage gene 10B
   4104..4151    +  terminator     T7 terminator: transcription terminator for bacteriophage T7 RNA polymerase
>Addgene plasmid #72461 | pJK626 | depositor full sequence | sequence record 133899 | pJK626 sequence 4176 bps
TGGCGAATGGG
[124 nt withheld, positions 12-135]
C
[91 nt withheld, positions 137-227]
A
[49 nt withheld, positions 229-277]
CCTTTGACGTTGGAGTCCACGTTCTTT
[37 nt withheld, positions 305-341]
ACCCTATCTCGGTCTATTCTTTTGATTTATAAGGGATTTTGCCGATTTCGGCCTATTGGTTAAAAAATGA
GCTGATTTAACAAAAATTTAACGCGAATTTTAACAAAATATTAACGTTTACAATTTCAGGTGGCACTTTT
CGGGGAAATGTGCGCGGAACCCCTATTTGTTTATTTTTCTAAATACATTCAAATATGTATCCGCTCATGA
GACAATAACCCTGATAAATGCTTCAATAATATTGAAAAAGGAAGAGTATGAGTATTCAACATTTCCGTGT
CGCCCTTATTCCCTTTTTTGCGGCATTTTGCCTTCCTGTTTTTGCTCACCCAGAAACGCTGGTGAAAGTA
AAAGATGCTGAAGATCAGTTGGGTGCACGAGTGGGTTACATCGAACTGGATCTCAACAGCGGTAAGATCC
TTGAGAGTTTTCGCCCCGAAGAACGTTTTCCAATGATGAGCACTTTTAAAGTTCTGCTATGTGGCGCGGT
ATTATCCCGTATTGACGCCGGGCAAGAGCAACTCGGTCGCCGCATACACTATTCTCAGAATGACTTGGTT
GAGTACTCACCAGTCACAGAAAAGCATCTTACGGATGGCATGACAGTAAGAGAATTATGCAGTGCTGCCA
TAACCATGAGTGATAACACTGCGGCCAACTTACTTCTGACAACGATCGGAGGACCGAAGGAGCTAACCGC
TTTTTTGCACAACATGGGGGATCATGTAACTCGCCTTGATCGTTGGGAACCGGAGCTGAATGAAGCCATA
CCAAACGACGAGCGTGACACCACGATGCCTGCAGCAATGGCAACAACGTTGCGCAAACTATTAACTGGCG
AACTACTTACTCTAGCTTCCCGGCAACAATTAATAGACTGGATGGAGGCGGATAAAGTTGCAGGACCACT
TCTGCGCTCGGCCCTTCCGGCTGGCTGGTTTATTGCTGATAAATCTGGAGCCGGTGAGCGTGGGTCTCGC
GGTATCATTGCAGCACTGGGGCCAGATGGTAAGCCCTCCCGTATCGTAGTTATCTACACGACGGGGAGTC
AGGCAACTATGGATGAACGAAATAGACAGATCGCTGAGATAGGTGCCTCACTGATTAAGCATTGGTAACT
GTCAGACCAAGTTTACTCATATATACTTTAGATTGATTTAAAACTTCATTTTTAATTTAAAAGGATCTAG
GTGAAGATCCTTTTTGATAATCTCATGACCAAAATCCCTTAACGTGAGTTTTCGTTCCACTGAGCGTCAG
ACCCCGTAGAAAAGATCAAAGGATCTTCTTGAGATCCTTTTTTTCTGCGCGTAATCTGCTGCTTGCAAAC
AAAAAAACCACCGCTACCAGCGGTGGTTTGTTTGCCGGATCAAGAGCTACCAACTCTTTTTCCGAAGGTA
ACTGGCTTCAGCAGAGCGCAGATACCAAATACTGTCCTTCTAGTGTAGCCGTAGTTAGGCCACCACTTCA
AGAACTCTGTAGCACCGCCTACATACCTCGCTCTGCTAATCCTGTTACCAGTGGCTGCTGCCAGTGGCGA
TAAGTCGTGTCTTACCGGGTTGGACTCAAGACGATAGTTACCGGATAAGGCGCAGCGGTCGGGCTGAACG
GGGGGTTCGTGCACACAGCCCAGCTTGGAGCGAACGACCTACACCGAACTGAGATACCTACAGCGTGAGC
TATGAGAAAGCGCCACGCTTCCCGAAGGGAGAAAGGCGGACAGGTATCCGGTAAGCGGCAGGGTCGGAAC
AGGAGAGCGCACGAGGGAGCTTCCAGGGGGAAACGCCTGGTATCTTTATAGTCCTGTCGGGTTTCGCCAC
CTCTGACTTGAGCGTCGATTTTTGTGATGCTCGTCAGGGGGGCGGAGCCTATGGAAAAACGCCAGCAACG
CGGCCTTTTTACGGTTCCTGGCCTTTTGCTGGCCTTTTGCTCACATGTTCTTTCCTGCGTTATCCCCTGA
TTCTGTGGATAACCGTATTACCGCCTTTGAGTGAGCTGATACCGCTCGCCGCAGCCGAACGACCGAGCGC
AGCGAGTCAGTGAGCGAGGAAGCGGAAGAGCGCCTGATGCGGTATTTTCTCCTTACGCATCTGTGCGGTA
TTTCACACCGCATATATGGTGCACTCTCAGTACAATCTGCTCTGATGCCGCATAGTTAAGCCAGTATACA
CTCCGCTATCGCTACGTGACTGGGTCATGGCTGCGCCCCGACACCCGCCAACACCCGCTGACGCGCCCTG
ACGGGCTTGTCTGCTCCCGGCATCCGCTTACAGACAAGCTGTGACCGTCTCCGGGAGCTGCATGTGTCAG
AGGTTTTCACCGTCATCACCGAAACGCGCGAGGCAGCTGCGGTAAAGCTCATCAGCGTGGTCGTGAAGCG
ATTCACAGATGTCTGCCTGTTCATCCGCGTCCAGCTCGTTGAGTTTCTCCAGAAGCGTTAATGTCTGGCT
TCTGATAAAGCGGGCCATGTTAAGGGCGGTTTTTTCCTGTTTGGTCACTGATGCCTCCGTGTAAGGGGGA
TTTCTGTTCATGGGGGTAATGATACCGATGAAACGAGAGAGGATGCTCACGATACGGGTTACTGATGATG
AACATGCCCGGTTACTGGAACGTTGTGAGGGTAAACAACTGGCGGTATGGATGCGGCGGGACCAGAGAAA
AATCACTCAGGGTCAATGCCAGCGCTTCGTTAATACAGATGTAGGTGTTCCACAGGGTAGCCAGCAGCAT
CCTGCGATGCAGATCCGGAACATAATGGTGCAGGGCGCTGACTTCCGCGTTTCCAGACTTTACGAAACAC
GGAAACCGAAGACCATTCATGTTGTTGCTCAGGTCGCAGACGTTTTGCAGCAGCAGTCGCTTCACGTTCG
CTCGCGTATCGGTGATTCATTCTGCTAACCAGTAAGGCAACCCCGCCAGCCTAGCCGGGTCCTCAACGAC
AGGAGCACGATCATGCGCACCCGTGGCCAGGACCCAACGCTGCCCGAGATCTCGATCCCGCGAAATTAAT
ACGACTCACTATAGGGAGACCACAACGGTTTCCCTCTAGAAATAATTTTGTTTAACTTTAAGAAGGAGAT
ATACATATGATGAGCGAAACCGCCCCCCTGCCCTCTGCTTCCAGTGCTTTAGAAGATAAAGCAGCCTCTG
CCCCCGTTGTGGGCATTATCATGGGCAGCCAGTCAGACTGGGAAACCATGCGCCATGCAGACGCATTGCT
GACAGAGCTGGAAATTCCGCATGAAACCCTCATTGTTTGCGCACATCGTACGCCAGACCGGTTGGCGGAT
TATGCGCGTACGGCAGCCGAACGCGGCCTGAATGTGATTATTGCTGGGGCCGGTGGAGCTGCACATCTGC
CGGGTATGTGTGCGGCATGGACACGCCTGCCCGTGCTGGGTGTTCCAGTAGAATCTCGCGCTCTTAAAGG
CATGGACAGCCTGCTTTCCATTGTGCAGATGCCCGGCGGCGTGCCTGTGGGCACTTTGGCTATTGGGGCA
TCCGGCGCCAAAAATGCCGCCTTGCTGGCCGCCTCCATTCTTGCACTGTTTAACCCGGCCCTTGCCGCAC
GCCTTGAAACATGGCGCGCATTGCAGACGGCCTCTGTCCCCAACTCTCCCATTACCGAAGATAAATGAGA
ATTCGAGCTCCGTCGACAAGCTTGCGGCCGCACTCGAGCACCACCACCACCACCACTGAGATCCGGCTGC
TAACAAAGCCCGAAAGGAAGCTGAGTTGGCTGCTGCCACCGCTGAGCAATAACTAGCATAACCCCTTGGG
GCCTCTAAACGGGTCTTGAGGGGTTTTTTGCTGAAAGGAGGAACTATATCCGGAT
