>Addgene plasmid #72461 | pJK626 | addgene partial sequence | sequence record 139398 | T7 5'-TAATACGACTCACTATAGGG-3'
TTTTGTTTAACTTTAAGAAGGAGATATACATATGATGAGCGAAACCGCCCCCCTGCCCTCTGCTTCCAGT
GCTTTAGAAGATAAAGCAGCCTCTGCCCCCGTTGTGGGCATTATCATGGGCAGCCAGTCAGACTGGGAAA
CCATGCGCCATGCAGACGCATTGCTGACAGAGCTGGAAATTCCGCATGAAACCCTCATTGTTTGCGCACA
TCGTACGCCAGACCGGTTGGCGGATTATGCGCGTACGGCAGCCGAACGCGGCCTGAATGTGATTATTGCT
GGGGCCGGTGGAGCTGCACATCTGCCGGGTATGTGTGCGGCATGGACACGCCTGCCCGTGCTGGGTGTTC
CAGTAGAATCTCGCGCTCTTAAAGGCATGGACAGCCTGCTTTCCATTGTGCAGATGCCCGGCGGCGTGCC
TGTGGGCACTTTGGCTATTGGGGCATCCGGCGCCAAAAATGCCGCCTTGCTGGCCGCCTCCATTCTTGCA
CTGTTTAACCCGGCCCTTGCCGCACGCCTTGAAACATGGCGCGCATTGCAGACGGCCTCTGTCCCCAACT
CTCCCATTACCGAAGATAAATGAGAATTCGAGCTCCGTCGACAAGCTTGCGGCCGCACTCGAGCACCACC
ACCACCACCACTGAGATCCGGCTGCTAACAAAGCCCGAAAGGAAGCTGAGTTGGCTGCTGCCACCGCTGA
GCAATAACTAGCATAACCCCTTGGGGCCTCTAAACGGGTCTTGAGGGGTTTTTTGCTGAAAGGAGGAACT
ATATCCGGATTGGCGAATGGG
[124 nt withheld, positions 792-915]
C
[91 nt withheld, positions 917-1007]
AGGGTGATGGTT
