>Addgene plasmid #72461 | pJK626 | addgene partial sequence | sequence record 139399 | T7term 5'-GCTAGTTATTGCTCAGCGG-3'
TTTGTTAGCAGCCGGATCTCAGTGGTGGTGGTGGTGGTGCTCGAGTGCGGCCGCAAGCTTGTCGACGGAG
CTCGAATTCTCATTTATCTTCGGTAATGGGAGAGTTGGGGACAGAGGCCGTCTGCAATGCGCGCCATGTT
TCAAGGCGTGCGGCAAGGGCCGGGTTAAACAGTGCAAGAATGGAGGCGGCCAGCAAGGCGGCATTTTTGG
CGCCGGATGCCCCAATAGCCAAAGTGCCCACAGGCACGCCGCCGGGCATCTGCACAATGGAAAGCAGGCT
GTCCATGCCTTTAAGAGCGCGAGATTCTACTGGAACACCCAGCACGGGCAGGCGTGTCCATGCCGCACAC
ATACCCGGCAGATGTGCAGCTCCACCGGCCCCAGCAATAATCACATTCAGGCCGCGTTCGGCTGCCGTAC
GCGCATAATCCGCCAACCGGTCTGGCGTACGATGTGCGCAAACAATGAGGGTTTCATGCGGAATTTCCAG
CTCTGTCAGCAATGCGTCTGCATGGCGCATGGTTTCCCAGTCTGACTGGCTGCCCATGATAATGCCCACA
ACGGGGGCAGAGGCTGCTTTATCTTCTAAAGCACTGGAAGCAGAGGGCAGGGGGGCGGTTTCGCTCATCA
TATGTATATCTCCTTCTTAAAGTTAAACAAAATTATTTCTAGAGGGAAACCGTTGTGGTCTCCCTATAGT
GAGTCGTATTAATTTCGCGGGATCGAGATCTCGGGCAGCGTTGGGTCCTGGCCACGGGTGCGCATGATCG
TGCTCCTGTCGTTGAGGACCCGGCTAGGCTGGCGGGGTTGCCTTACTGGTTAGCAGAATGAATCACCGAT
ACGCGAGCGAACGTGAAGCGACTGCTGCTGCAAAACGTCTGCGACCTGAGCAACAACATGAATGGTCTTC
GGTTTCCGTGTTTCGTAAAGTCTGGAAACGCGGAAGTCAGCGCCCTGCACCATTATGTTCCGGATCTGCA
TCGCAGGATGCTGCTGGCTACCCTGTGGAACACCTACATCTGTATTAACGAAGCGCTGGCATTGACCCTG
AGTGATTTTT
